Addgene plasmid #70999: pFOSGE_COF3D01
Purpose: Gateway entry clone
Depositing lab: Alexander Stark. Depositing organization: Research Institute of Molecular Pathology (IMP). Publication: Transcriptional regulators form diverse groups with context-dependent regulatory functions. Stampfel G, Kazmar T, Frank O, Wienerroither S, Reiter F, Stark A. Nature. 2015 Nov 9. doi: 10.1038/nature15545. PubMed 26550828.
Backbone
  Vector backbone: pDONR221
  Backbone manufacturer: Invitrogen
  Backbone size w/o insert (bp): 4762
  Vector type: Gateway entry vector
Growth in bacteria
  Bacterial resistance: Kanamycin, 50 μg/mL
  Growth temperature: 37°C
  Growth strain: DH5alpha
  Copy number: High Copy
Gene/Insert
  Gene/Insert name: Chro (alt names: FBgn0044324; CG10712, FBtr0078568)
  Species: D. melanogaster (fly)
  Insert size (bp): 2778
  Entrez Gene: Chro (a.k.a. Dmel_CG10712, CG10712, CHRIZ, CHRIZ/CHRO, CHRO, CHRO/CHRIZ, Chiz, Chr, Chriz, Chro(Chriz), Dmel\CG10712, MRG15, anon-EST:fe2E3, chro)
  Cloning method: Gateway Cloning
  Sequencing primers: 5′ M13-F20; 3′ M13R
Terms and licenses: Academic/Nonprofit Terms; Industry Terms: Not Available to Industry
How to cite: pFOSGE_COF3D01 was a gift from Alexander Stark (Addgene plasmid # 70999 ; http://n2t.net/addgene:70999 ; RRID:Addgene_70999)
