[The description below was written by a language model from this plasmid's Addgene catalogue record.]
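Description:
pFOSGE_COF3D01 is a Gateway entry clone built on the Invitrogen pDONR221 donor backbone and carrying the Drosophila melanogaster gene Chro (Chromator, also known as Chriz or CG10712; the annotated transcript is FBtr0078568) as an insert of about 2.8 kb. It is a bacterial cloning plasmid rather than an expression vector: it is maintained at high copy number in standard E. coli cloning strains and selected with kanamycin. The insert was introduced by Gateway recombination. In pDONR221 this normally means a BP reaction in which an attB-flanked fragment replaces the donor vector's counter-selectable cassette, leaving the insert flanked by attL sites, although the record includes no feature table confirming the exact site arrangement. M13 forward and reverse primer sites flanking the insertion region are listed for sequence verification.

As is typical of entry clones, no promoter, tag or reporter is recorded for the insert, and the record does not state whether the coding sequence retains a stop codon. Its function is to serve as a shuttle: an LR recombination reaction can transfer the Chro sequence in a defined orientation and reading frame into any compatible destination vector that supplies the promoter, fusion domains and host-specific elements. The associated publication concerns the context-dependent regulatory functions of transcriptional regulators, and the plasmid name suggests it belongs to a larger arrayed set of fly factor and cofactor clones, so it is most plausibly a source of the Chro open reading frame for such functional assays. The record itself lists the purpose only as a Gateway entry clone.
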