>Addgene plasmid #70999 | pFOSGE_COF3D01 | depositor partial sequence | sequence record 126941 | insert
ATGTTGGCACAGGAGATTTCACCTACGGAAATCGGCAAACACGCAAACATTATAAGAGCTGCACAGGAGG
AATTGGCAAACATGGACGTTCTTGTATGTGGACGATGTCTCCGGGCCTACAACTTCGTGGAAGAGTTTCA
GGCCCACAAAGAGGACGCCTGCGAAAAGGAAAATGCAAATTTGAAGGAATCGCTCGATCCCAAGCCCACC
ATCTGGGCTTTTACGCTATGGAAAGCTACTCAGCTGCACTCGCGCAAGGACGCGTCCGGCAGCTCGTGGG
CCTTGTACCAGCATTGGGTAAAACTAGACGATAGCGTCCGCGAGCCGTGGATTGTGGCTGGGAAGACCAT
ACAGTCATTCGGCAAAATTGCACACGGACAACTCCAGGACATGCCTGTGCGAATAACAAAGACTGTGGTC
AATCCAAACAATAACAACACATCAAATAGCAACAACAACAACACGAGCGTCTCCCCTACCAGAAAATCAC
CAACCGGTAAGCTGCCTACGTTAGCCAATCAACTAAAGGATACAGAAAACGAAAGACCCAAGTCCAAGCC
GAGTACACCAACGCCTTCCTCAGTTCCCTCTGCCGGAGCCGTGAAGCCGAACAACCGCATAGCCATTAGG
ATCGATTCCAAGACAGATCAGCGCACCGAAGAGCCAGTGGAAAAGATTGTCGCTAAGCGCTTCAATCCGC
GCCGTAAGACCCACGAGTATTTGGTTAAGTGGGTTGATCGCTCGCATCATGAAAACACCTGGGAGGTGAT
GGCCAATCTCGAGCGTGTGCCATACTTTTTGCAGATGTTCGAAAAGCAATTGGCACGCCAAAAACTTACT
AGGGAGAAGGGTCTGGATGCTCTGAAGCGCATGCAGTCATCAGGGACAAACGCAAAGTCAGATACTGCCG
CCCCACACAGCCCACTTCCGGCGTCGTCGCAGGTATCGCCGTCTTCTCGGCCATCTCGAACTTCCAAGAC
CAAGGCTATGGATGCCTTTAAGCAGTGGGTCAATGAAACCGTTGCCGGAGATGGATCCTCCTCGCCTTCC
TCGGCAAACGAAGATGAATCCTCCACGGAACAGGAATGGCCACCATCTTCTGGAGCGATCAAGCGAAAGC
TGAACAATACAGACTCAAGTTTAGAGGGGAGCGGGTTAAACGACTCGATGGACCTAGAGGACCTTGAAGA
GGATCTTCCGTCCCATACCGTGAAGCGTCTAAAAAACGGAGGAAGCTCCGTGCAGTTGAACAAGCCACGG
ATTCAGTCCACGGAAAAGCAGCAGACTAAAATTAACGGCAATTCCACCGTGGTATCGCCCCTAACGGAAC
AAAAAATGGGTGAAATCATCTATACTGAGGATAGCACGAGCTCCGGCATGTTTCGCAAGCCCGAGATGCC
AAACACAATAAATTTGAAAAAGGAGAAACCAGAGTGTCCCGTGCGGTATCTTTCGCGCTCCGAGGTGGGC
AGCAGCACAAGAGGCGTTTTTCGGGTTGAAAATTCCGAGGCACCGGCACCCGTTTCGCCTGCACCCGTTC
CGCAAAAAGTGATCGCTGCGCCGCCCGCCGCAGGCATAGCCAAGCGTTTGCCAATGGCTCGTCCTGCGCA
TTCGGGCGCTAACTCGCCCATCACTGTGGGCCAGCGACAACACGCGCTTCGAACTCCCGGCCACGGCCCT
GTAACAGCAGCACTTCATCGCCGTCCTGGAGTGGGTGGTGCATCCCATGTGCGTCAAAACTTGCAGCAGG
CGCCCGGCCGGGCTCACCCGGGTGGTCGAGTCCTTGCACGAGCCGGTGTCGGAACTCCGCAACATCGCCA
ACAAGTACAAACTCCTCAGGGTGCCAAGGCAGTTACGCCAGAGCAAAAGATTTTACAGCTGTCAAAGTCA
GGGGACTTGAAAGTTACGCGTAAAGTAGTGACCCGGGAAGAGTTGTTGGCTCAGCGCTCTGCCCAGGCAC
GCCAGCGACAGGCTCTGTCTCAGCAGCAGTCCAGTCAACAACAGAAAGCGACTCCTGCCCGGCAAAGAAT
AGTTTCCAAGTCAACAATCCAGCCAACGCCCCTGCAAATGGAATTGGAGGAGGAGATTCATCAGCACCAA
GCTCAGTTGTGTCCAATCACCGGCAAGCTTATTGGTCAGGAGGAGACCCAACTGCAAATGGAGCAGGAGC
AACAGCAGGAGCAACAACGAGAGCAGCTAGAAGCCGCGGCACAGGCCCTTCTGGGCAGCGATCAACAAGT
TCTTACCAACGAGGACGGCTCGGCCTTGCTGGTGCGAGGAGAGGACGGCACTGTTTACCAGGTAGCGGGA
AAAAATGCGGAGGGACAAACTATTCTCGTTACGCAGGGCCCGGATGGAGAACAGCAATTTGCGTACGTGG
CAGCCGCAGAGGGAGAAGACCAGGATGTTCTTTCTCTGGACCACGCAGTGGCCGAAGCCGTTCAAGCCGG
TGAACAGGTCGAGTCTCACGGCGTCGGAGCAGCTACGGCGGACGGTGAACAGATTCTCGTGTCCATGACA
GAAGAGGAGTTGGCGCAACACCAGGTGCTTCAACAAGCGGAGGCTTCTGCCGCTGGAACGGGAACGCCAC
CCACAGCTCAGATCCATATCACGACGTCAGACAGCGATGGCACGGAATCCCAGATACCAGCGGAGGTGGT
ACAGGCAGATTTGCCTTCACCGGGAGGTACACGTCGCGTTGTTTTGTTGCTTCAGGATGGAACCTTCATG
ATGACTGAGATGCACGAAGATCAGTTTAAGACGCTCAACATCCCAACG
