>Addgene plasmid #70999 | pFOSGE_COF3D01 | addgene partial sequence | sequence record 131482 | M13-F20 5'-TGTAAAACGACGGCCAGT-3'
GATAGTGACCTGTTCGTTGCAACAAATTGATGAGCAATGCTTTTTTATAATGCCAACTTTGTACAAAAAA
GCAGGCTTCATGTTGGCACAGGAGATTTCACCTACGGAAATCGGCAAACACGCAAACATTATAAGAGCTG
CACAGGAGGAATTGGCAAACATGGACGTTCTTGTATGTGGACGATGTCTCCGGGCCTACAACTTCGTGGA
AGAGTTTCAGGCCCACAAAGAGGACGCCTGCGAAAAGGAAAATGCAAATTTGAAGGAATCGCTCGATCCC
AAGCCCACCATCTGGGCTTTTACGCTATGGAAAGCTACTCAGCTGCACTCGCGCAAGGACGCGTCCGGCA
GCTCGTGGGCCTTGTACCAGCATTGGGTAAAACTAGACGATAGCGTCCGCGAGCCGTGGATTGTGGCTGG
GAAGACCATACAGTCATTCGGCAAAATTGCACACGGACAACTCCAGGACATGCCTGTGCGAATAACAAAG
ACTGTGGTCAATCCAAACAATAACAACACATCAAATAGCAACAACAACAACACGAGCGTCTCCCCTACCA
GAAAATCACCAACCGGTAAGCTGCCTACGTTAGCCAATCAACTAAAGGATACAGAAAACGAAAGACCCAA
GTCCAAGCCGAGTACACCAACGCCTTCCTCAGTTCCCTCTGCCGGAGCCGTGAAGCCGAACAACCGCATA
GCCATTAGGA
