>Addgene plasmid #70999 | pFOSGE_COF3D01 | addgene partial sequence | sequence record 131483 | M13-Rev 5'-CAGGAAACAGCTATGACC-3'
TGATTTTATTTTGACTGATAGTGACCTGTTCGTTGCAACAAATTGATAAGCAATGCTTTCTTATAATGCC
AACTTTGTACAAGAAAGCTGGGTCCGTTGGGATGTTGAGCGTCTTAAACTGATCTTCGTGCATCTCAGTC
ATCATGAAGGTTCCATCCTGAAGCAACAAAACAACGCGACGTGTACCTCCCGGTGAAGGCAAATCTGCCT
GTACCACCTCCGCTGGTATCTGGGATTCCGTGCCATCGCTGTCTGACGTCGTGATATGGATCTGAGCTGT
GGGTGGCGTTCCCGTTCCAGCGGCAGAAGCCTCCGCTTGTTGAAGCACCTGGTGTTGCGCCAACTCCTCT
TCTGTCATGGACACGAGAATCTGTTCACCGTCCGCCGTAGCTGCTCCGACGCCGTGAGACTCGACCTGTT
CACCGGCTTGAACGGCTTCGGCCACTGCGTGGTCCAGAGAAAGAACATCCTGGTCTTCTCCCTCTGCGGC
TGCCACGTACGCAAATTGCTGTTCTCCATCCGGGCCCTGCGTAACGAGAATAGTTTGTCCCTCCGCATTT
TTTCCCGCTACCTGGTAAACAGTGCCGTCCTCTCCTCGCACCAGCAAGGCCGAGCCGTCCTCGTTGGTAA
GAACTTGTTGATCGCTGCCCAGAAGGGCCTGTGCCGCGGCTTCTAGCTGCTCTCGTTGTTGCTCCTGCTG
TTGCTCCTGCTCCATTTGCAGTTGGGTCTCCTCCTGACCAATAAGCTTGCCGGTGATTGGACACAACTGA
GCTTGGTGCTGATGAATCTCCTCCTCCAATTCCATTT
